Addgene plasmid #83694: MSCV-6NBC-GFP-PGK-Puro-Barcode17
Purpose: individual 6N barcode to make barcoded cell line variants
Depositing lab: Monte Winslow. Depositing organization: Stanford University. Publication: An in vivo multiplexed small-molecule screening platform. Gruner BM, Schulze CJ, Yang D, Ogasawara D, Dix MM, Rogers ZN, Chuang CH, McFarland CD, Chiou SH, Brown JM, Cravatt BF, Bogyo M, Winslow MM. Nat Methods. 2016 Sep 12. doi: 10.1038/nmeth.3992. PubMed 27617390.
Backbone
  Vector backbone: MSCV
  Vector type: Retroviral
  Selectable markers: Puromycin
Growth in bacteria
  Bacterial resistance: Ampicillin, 100 μg/mL
  Growth temperature: 37°C
  Growth strain: DH5alpha
  Copy number: High Copy
Gene/Insert
  Gene/Insert name: Barcode17
  Species: Synthetic
  Cloning method: Restriction Enzyme; 5′ cloning site BglII (destroyed during cloning); 3′ cloning site EcoRI (not destroyed)
  Sequencing primers: 5′ CCCTTGAACCTCCTCGTTCGACC
Terms and licenses: Academic/Nonprofit Terms; Industry Terms: Not Available to Industry
How to cite: MSCV-6NBC-GFP-PGK-Puro-Barcode17 was a gift from Monte Winslow (Addgene plasmid # 83694 ; http://n2t.net/addgene:83694 ; RRID:Addgene_83694)
