[The description below was written by a language model from this plasmid's Addgene catalogue record and pLannotate feature annotations shown in this document.]
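Description:
MSCV-6NBC-GFP-PGK-Puro-Barcode17 is a gammaretroviral transfer vector built on the murine stem cell virus (MSCV) backbone, about 7.0 kb in size, and is one member of a series of plasmids that each carry a distinct synthetic six-nucleotide (6N) barcode. It is maintained in E. coli as a high-copy plasmid through a ColE1/pUC-type origin and selected with ampicillin via the β-lactamase gene. The remaining bacterial annotations (short fragments of lacI, lacZα, rop, bom, the tetracycline resistance gene and a piece of env) are non-functional remnants of the backbone's cloning history.

The proviral region is bounded by MESV-derived 5′ and 3′ LTRs. Downstream of the 5′ LTR lie the Ψ packaging signal and a truncated, start-codon-less gag segment, which together promote efficient encapsidation of the genomic RNA when gag-pol and env are supplied in trans by packaging cells. The LTR drives expression of EGFP, and an internal mouse PGK promoter independently drives puromycin N-acetyltransferase, so transduced cells can be both visualised or sorted by green fluorescence and enriched with puromycin. The barcode itself is too short to be annotated in the feature table. The record states that it was inserted between a BglII site (destroyed) and an EcoRI site (retained), and the construct name suggests it sits just upstream of GFP, though its exact position is not stated.

Because the provirus integrates stably, the barcode becomes a heritable DNA tag. The stated purpose is to generate uniquely barcoded cell line variants, and the associated publication concerns multiplexed in vivo small-molecule screening. There, differently barcoded populations can presumably be pooled and their relative abundance read out by sequencing the barcode region.
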