Features (pLannotate 1.2.2; 19 found; start..end, strand, type, name):
    579..920     +  misc_feature   MESV Ψ: packaging signal of murine embryonic stem cell virus
    987..1403    +  CDS            gag (truncated): truncated Moloney murine leukemia virus (MMLV) gag gene lacking the start codon
   1427..2143    +  CDS            EGFP: EGFP is a basic (constitutively fluorescent) green fluorescent protein published in 1996, derived from Aequorea victoria. It is reported to be a rapidly-maturing weak dimer with moderate acid sensitivity.
   2161..2660    +  promoter       PGK promoter: mouse phosphoglycerate kinase 1 promoter
   2681..3280    +  CDS            PuroR: puromycin N-acetyltransferase; pac from Streptomyces alboniger; confers resistance to puromycin
   3380..3894    +  LTR            3' LTR: 3' long terminal repeat from murine embryonic stem cell virus
   4087..4103    -  protein_bind   lac operator: The lac repressor binds to the lac operator to inhibit transcription in E. coli. This inhibition can be relieved by adding lactose or isopropyl-β-D-thiogalactopyranoside (IPTG). lac repressor encoded by lacI
   4111..4141    -  promoter       lac promoter: promoter for the E. coli lac operon
   4156..4177    -  protein_bind   CAP binding site: CAP binding activates transcription in the presence of cAMP. E. coli catabolite activator protein
   4190..4282    -  CDS            lacI (fragment): lac repressor; lacI; The lac repressor binds to the lac operator to inhibit transcription in E. coli. This inhibition can be relieved by adding lactose or isopropyl-β-D-thiogalactopyranoside (IPTG).
   4465..5053    -  rep_origin     ori: high-copy-number ColE1/pMB1/pBR322/pUC origin of replication
   5224..6084    -  CDS            AmpR: β-lactamase; bla; confers resistance to ampicillin, carbenicillin, and related antibiotics
   6085..6189    -  promoter       AmpR promoter: bla
   6284..6319    +  CDS            rop (fragment): Rop protein, which maintains plasmids at low copy number; rop
   6421..6520    +  misc_feature   bom (fragment): basis of mobility region from pBR322
   6526..6675    -  CDS            lacZα (fragment): LacZα fragment of β-galactosidase; lacZ fragment
   6675..6876    -  CDS            TcR (fragment): tetracycline efflux protein; tet; confers resistance to tetracycline
   6877..6975    +  CDS            env (fragment): murine leukemia virus gPr80 envelope polyprotein precursor; env; proteolytically cleaved into gp70SU and p15TM subunits
   7017..515     +  LTR            5' LTR (across the origin): 5' long terminal repeat from murine embryonic stem cell virus
>Addgene plasmid #83694 | MSCV-6NBC-GFP-PGK-Puro-Barcode17 | depositor full sequence | sequence record 165778 | MSCV-6NBC-GFP-PGK-Puro-Barcode17 sequence 7018 bps
TGAAAGACCCCACCTGTAGGTTTGGCAAGCTAGCTTAAGTAACGCCATTTTGCAAGGCATGGAAAATACA
TAACTGAGAATAGAGAAGTTCAGATCAAGGTTAGGAACAGAGAGACAGCAGAATATGGGCCAAACAGGAT
ATCTGTGGTAAGCAGTTCCTGCCCCGGCTCAGGGCCAAGAACAGATGGTCCCCAGATGCGGTCCCGCCCT
CAGCAGTTTCTAGAGAACCATCAGATGTTTCCAGGGTGCCCCAAGGACCTGAAATGACCCTGTGCCTTAT
TTGAACTAACCAATCAGTTCGCTTCTCGCTTCTGTTCGCGCGCTTCTGCTCCCCGAGCTCAATAAAAGAG
CCCACAACCCCTCACTCGGCGCGCCAGTCCTCCGATAGACTGCGTCGCCCGGGTACCCGTATTCCCAATA
AAGCCTCTTGCTGTTTGCATCCGAATCGTGGACTCGCTGATCCTTGGGAGGGTCTCCTCAGATTGATTGA
CTGCCCACCTCGGGGGTCTTTCATTTGGAGGTTCCACCGAGATTTGGAGACCCCTGCCCAGGGACCACCG
ACCCCCCCGCCGGGAGGTAAGCTGGCCAGCGGTCGTTTCGTGTCTGTCTCTGTCTTTGTGCGTGTTTGTG
CCGGCATCTAATGTTTGCGCCTGCGTCTGTACTAGTTAGCTAACTAGCTCTGTATCTGGCGGACCCGTGG
TGGAACTGACGAGTTCTGAACACCCGGCCGCAACCCTGGGAGACGTCCCAGGGACTTTGGGGGCCGTTTT
TGTGGCCCGACCTGAGGAAGGGAGTCGATGTGGAATCCGACCCCGTCAGGATATGTGGTTCTGGTAGGAG
ACGAGAACCTAAAACAGTTCCCGCCTCCGTCTGAATTTTTGCTTTCGGTTTGGAACCGAAGCCGCGCGTC
TTGTCTGCTGCAGCGCTGCAGCATCGTTCTGTGTTGTCTCTGTCTGACTGTGTTTCTGTATTTGTCTGAA
AATTAGGGCCAGACTGTTACCACTCCCTTAAGTTTGACCTTAGGTCACTGGAAAGATGTCGAGCGGATCG
CTCACAACCAGTCGGTAGATGTCAAGAAGAGACGTTGGGTTACCTTCTGCTCTGCAGAATGGCCAACCTT
TAACGTCGGATGGCCGCGAGACGGCACCTTTAACCGAGACCTCATCACCCAGGTTAAGATCAAGGTCTTT
TCACCTGGCCCGCATGGACACCCAGACCAGGTCCCCTACATCGTGACCTGGGAAGCCTTGGCTTTTGACC
CCCCTCCCTGGGTCAAGCCCTTTGTACACCCTAAGCCTCCGCCTCCTCTTCCTCCATCCGCCCCGTCTCT
CCCCCTTGAACCTCCTCGTTCGACCCCGCCTCGATCCTCCCTTTATCCAGCCCTCACTCCTTCTCTAGGC
GCCGGAATTAGATCCCAGGCCCCACCATGGTGAGCAAGGGCGAGGAGCTGTTCACCGGGGTGGTGCCCAT
CCTGGTCGAGCTGGACGGCGACGTAAACGGCCACAAGTTCAGCGTGTCCGGCGAGGGCGAGGGCGATGCC
ACCTACGGCAAGCTGACCCTGAAGTTCATCTGCACCACCGGCAAGCTGCCCGTGCCCTGGCCCACCCTCG
TGACCACCCTGACCTACGGCGTGCAGTGCTTCAGCCGCTACCCCGACCACATGAAGCAGCACGACTTCTT
CAAGTCCGCCATGCCCGAAGGCTACGTCCAGGAGCGCACCATCTTCTTCAAGGACGACGGCAACTACAAG
ACCCGCGCCGAGGTGAAGTTCGAGGGCGACACCCTGGTGAACCGCATCGAGCTGAAGGGCATCGACTTCA
AGGAGGACGGCAACATCCTGGGGCACAAGCTGGAGTACAACTACAACAGCCACAACGTCTATATCATGGC
CGACAAGCAGAAGAACGGCATCAAGGTGAACTTCAAGATCCGCCACAACATCGAGGACGGCAGCGTGCAG
CTCGCCGACCACTACCAGCAGAACACCCCCATCGGCGACGGCCCCGTGCTGCTGCCCGACAACCACTACC
TGAGCACCCAGTCCGCCCTGAGCAAAGACCCCAACGAGAAGCGCGATCACATGGTCCTGCTGGAGTTCGT
GACCGCCGCCGGGATCACTCTCGGCATGGACGAGCTGTACAAGTAGGGGAGAATTCTACCGGGTAGGGGA
GGCGCTTTTCCCAAGGCAGTCTGGAGCATGCGCTTTAGCAGCCCCGCTGGGCACTTGGCGCTACACAAGT
GGCCTCTGGCCTCGCACACATTCCACATCCACCGGTAGGCGCCAACCGGCTCCGTTCTTTGGTGGCCCCT
TCGCGCCACCTTCTACTCCTCCCCTAGTCAGGAAGTTCCCCCCCGCCCCGCAGCTCGCGTCGTGCAGGAC
GTGACAAATGGAAGTAGCACGTCTCACTAGTCTCGTGCAGATGGACAGCACCGCTGAGCAATGGAAGCGG
GTAGGCCTTTGGGGCAGCGGCCAATAGCAGCTTTGCTCCTTCGCTTTCTGGGCTCAGAGGCTGGGAAGGG
GTGGGTCCGGGGGCGGGCTCAGGGGCGGGCTCAGGGGCGGGGCGGGCGCCCGAAGGTCCTCCGGAGGCCC
GGCATTCTGCACGCTTCAAAAGCGCACGTCTGCCGCGCTGTTCTCCTCTTCCTCATCTCCGGGCCTTTCG
ACCTGCAGCCCAAGCTTACCATGACCGAGTACAAGCCCACGGTGCGCCTCGCCACCCGCGACGACGTCCC
CAGGGCCGTACGCACCCTCGCCGCCGCGTTCGCCGACTACCCCGCCACGCGCCACACCGTCGATCCGGAC
CGCCACATCGAGCGGGTCACCGAGCTGCAAGAACTCTTCCTCACGCGCGTCGGGCTCGACATCGGCAAGG
TGTGGGTCGCGGACGACGGCGCCGCGGTGGCGGTCTGGACCACGCCGGAGAGCGTCGAAGCGGGGGCGGT
GTTCGCCGAGATCGGCCCGCGCATGGCCGAGTTGAGCGGTTCCCGGCTGGCCGCGCAGCAACAGATGGAA
GGCCTCCTGGCGCCGCACCGGCCCAAGGAGCCCGCGTGGTTCCTGGCCACCGTCGGCGTCTCGCCCGACC
ACCAGGGCAAGGGTCTGGGCAGCGCCGTCGTGCTCCCCGGAGTGGAGGCGGCCGAGCGCGCCGGGGTGCC
CGCCTTCCTGGAGACCTCCGCGCCCCGCAACCTCCCCTTCTACGAGCGGCTCGGCTTCACCGTCACCGCC
GACGTCGAGGTGCCCGAAGGACCGCGCACCTGGTGCATGACCCGCAAGCCCGGTGCCTGACGCCCGCCCC
ACGACCCGCAGCGCCCGACCGAAAGGAGCGCACGACCCCATGCATCGATAAAATAAAAGATTTTATTTAG
TCTCCAGAAAAAGGGGGGAATGAAAGACCCCACCTGTAGGTTTGGCAAGCTAGCTTAAGTAACGCCATTT
TGCAAGGCATGGAAAATACATAACTGAGAATAGAGAAGTTCAGATCAAGGTTAGGAACAGAGAGACAGCA
GAATATGGGCCAAACAGGATATCTGTGGTAAGCAGTTCCTGCCCCGGCTCAGGGCCAAGAACAGATGGTC
CCCAGATGCGGTCCCGCCCTCAGCAGTTTCTAGAGAACCATCAGATGTTTCCAGGGTGCCCCAAGGACCT
GAAATGACCCTGTGCCTTATTTGAACTAACCAATCAGTTCGCTTCTCGCTTCTGTTCGCGCGCTTCTGCT
CCCCGAGCTCAATAAAAGAGCCCACAACCCCTCACTCGGCGCGCCAGTCCTCCGATAGACTGCGTCGCCC
GGGTACCCGTGTATCCAATAAACCCTCTTGCAGTTGCATCCGACTTGTGGTCTCGCTGTTCCTTGGGAGG
GTCTCCTCTGAGTGATTGACTACCCGTCAGCGGGGGTCTTTCATGGGTAACAGTTTCTTGAAGTTGGAGA
ACAACATTCTGAGGGTAGGAGTCGAATATTAAGTAATCCTGACTCAATTAGCCACTGTTTTGAATCCACA
TACTCCAATACTCCTGAAATAGTTCATTATGGACAGCGCAGAAGAGCTGGGGAGAATTAATTCGTAATCA
TGGTCATAGCTGTTTCCTGTGTGAAATTGTTATCCGCTCACAATTCCACACAACATACGAGCCGGAAGCA
TAAAGTGTAAAGCCTGGGGTGCCTAATGAGTGAGCTAACTCACATTAATTGCGTTGCGCTCACTGCCCGC
TTTCCAGTCGGGAAACCTGTCGTGCCAGCTGCATTAATGAATCGGCCAACGCGCGGGGAGAGGCGGTTTG
CGTATTGGGCGCTCTTCCGCTTCCTCGCTCACTGACTCGCTGCGCTCGGTCGTTCGGCTGCGGCGAGCGG
TATCAGCTCACTCAAAGGCGGTAATACGGTTATCCACAGAATCAGGGGATAACGCAGGAAAGAACATGTG
AGCAAAAGGCCAGCAAAAGGCCAGGAACCGTAAAAAGGCCGCGTTGCTGGCGTTTTTCCATAGGCTCCGC
CCCCCTGACGAGCATCACAAAAATCGACGCTCAAGTCAGAGGTGGCGAAACCCGACAGGACTATAAAGAT
ACCAGGCGTTTCCCCCTGGAAGCTCCCTCGTGCGCTCTCCTGTTCCGACCCTGCCGCTTACCGGATACCT
GTCCGCCTTTCTCCCTTCGGGAAGCGTGGCGCTTTCTCATAGCTCACGCTGTAGGTATCTCAGTTCGGTG
TAGGTCGTTCGCTCCAAGCTGGGCTGTGTGCACGAACCCCCCGTTCAGCCCGACCGCTGCGCCTTATCCG
GTAACTATCGTCTTGAGTCCAACCCGGTAAGACACGACTTATCGCCACTGGCAGCAGCCACTGGTAACAG
GATTAGCAGAGCGAGGTATGTAGGCGGTGCTACAGAGTTCTTGAAGTGGTGGCCTAACTACGGCTACACT
AGAAGGACAGTATTTGGTATCTGCGCTCTGCTGAAGCCAGTTACCTTCGGAAAAAGAGTTGGTAGCTCTT
GATCCGGCAAACAAACCACCGCTGGTAGCGGTGGTTTTTTTGTTTGCAAGCAGCAGATTACGCGCAGAAA
AAAAGGATCTCAAGAAGATCCTTTGATCTTTTCTACGGGGTCTGACGCTCAGTGGAACGAAAACTCACGT
TAAGGGATTTTGGTCATGAGATTATCAAAAAGGATCTTCACCTAGATCCTTTTAAATTAAAAATGAAGTT
TTAAATCAATCTAAAGTATATATGAGTAAACTTGGTCTGACAGTTACCAATGCTTAATCAGTGAGGCACC
TATCTCAGCGATCTGTCTATTTCGTTCATCCATAGTTGCCTGACTCCCCGTCGTGTAGATAACTACGATA
CGGGAGGGCTTACCATCTGGCCCCAGTGCTGCAATGATACCGCGAGACCCACGCTCACCGGCTCCAGATT
TATCAGCAATAAACCAGCCAGCCGGAAGGGCCGAGCGCAGAAGTGGTCCTGCAACTTTATCCGCCTCCAT
CCAGTCTATTAATTGTTGCCGGGAAGCTAGAGTAAGTAGTTCGCCAGTTAATAGTTTGCGCAACGTTGTT
GCCATTGCTACAGGCATCGTGGTGTCACGCTCGTCGTTTGGTATGGCTTCATTCAGCTCCGGTTCCCAAC
GATCAAGGCGAGTTACATGATCCCCCATGTTGTGCAAAAAAGCGGTTAGCTCCTTCGGTCCTCCGATCGT
TGTCAGAAGTAAGTTGGCCGCAGTGTTATCACTCATGGTTATGGCAGCACTGCATAATTCTCTTACTGTC
ATGCCATCCGTAAGATGCTTTTCTGTGACTGGTGAGTACTCAACCAAGTCATTCTGAGAATAGTGTATGC
GGCGACCGAGTTGCTCTTGCCCGGCGTCAATACGGGATAATACCGCGCCACATAGCAGAACTTTAAAAGT
GCTCATCATTGGAAAACGTTCTTCGGGGCGAAAACTCTCAAGGATCTTACCGCTGTTGAGATCCAGTTCG
ATGTAACCCACTCGTGCACCCAACTGATCTTCAGCATCTTTTACTTTCACCAGCGTTTCTGGGTGAGCAA
AAACAGGAAGGCAAAATGCCGCAAAAAAGGGAATAAGGGCGACACGGAAATGTTGAATACTCATACTCTT
CCTTTTTCAATATTATTGAAGCATTTATCAGGGTTATTGTCTCATGAGCGGATACATATTTGAATGTATT
TAGAAAAATAAACAAATAGGGGTTCCGCGCACATTTCCCCGAAAAGTGCCACCTGACGTCTAAGAAACCA
TTATTATCATGACATTAACCTATAAAAATAGGCGTATCACGAGGCCCTTTCGTCTCGCGCGTTTCGGTGA
TGACGGTGAAAACCTCTGACACATGCAGCTCCCGGAGACGGTCACAGCTTGTCTGTAAGCGGATGCCGGG
AGCAGACAAGCCCGTCAGGGCGCGTCAGCGGGTGTTGGCGGGTGTCGGGGCTGGCTTAACTATGCGGCAT
CAGAGCAGATTGTACTGAGAGTGCACCATATGCGGTGTGAAATACCGCACAGATGCGTAAGGAGAAAATA
CCGCATCAGGCGCCATTCGCCATTCAGGCTGCGCAACTGTTGGGAAGGGCGATCGGTGCGGGCCTCTTCG
CTATTACGCCAGCTGGCGAAAGGGGGATGTGCTGCAAGGCGATTAAGTTGGGTAACGCCAGGGTTTTCCC
AGTCACGACGTTGTAAAACGACGGCGCAAGGAATGGTGCATGCAAGGAGATGGCGCCCAACAGTCCCCCG
GCCACGGGGCCTGCCACCATACCCACGCCGAAACAAGCGCTCATGAGCCCGAAGTGGCGAGCCCGATCTT
CCCCATCGGTGATGTCGGCGATATAGGCGCCAGCAACCGCACCTGTGGCGCCGGTGATGCCGGCCACGAT
GCGTCCGGCGTAGAGGCGATTAGTCCAATTTGTTAAAGACAGGATATCAGTGGTCCAGGCTCTAGTTTTG
ACTCAACAATATCACCAGCTGAAGCCTATAGAGTACGAGCCATAGATAAAATAAAAGATTTTATTTAGTC
TCCAGAAAAAGGGGGGAA
