>Addgene plasmid #83694 | MSCV-6NBC-GFP-PGK-Puro-Barcode17 | addgene partial sequence | sequence record 165152 | pLXSN5 5'-CCCTTGAACCTCCTCGTTCGACC-3'
CAGCCCTCACTCCTTCTCTAGGCGCCGGAATTAGATCCCAGGCCCCACCATGGTGAGCAAGGGCGAGGAG
CTGTTCACCGGGGTGGTGCCCATCCTGGTCGAGCTGGACGGCGACGTAAACGGCCACAAGTTCAGCGTGT
CCGGCGAGGGCGAGGGCGATGCCACCTACGGCAAGCTGACCCTGAAGTTCATCTGCACCACCGGCAAGCT
GCCCGTGCCCTGGCCCACCCTCGTGACCACCCTGACCTACGGCGTGCAGTGCTTCAGCCGCTACCCCGAC
CACATGAAGCAGCACGACTTCTTCAAGTCCGCCATGCCCGAAGGCTACGTCCAGGAGCGCACCATCTTCT
TCAAGGACGACGGCAACTACAAGACCCGCGCCGAGGTGAAGTTCGAGGGCGACACCCTGGTGAACCGCAT
CGAGCTGAAGGGCATCGACTTCAAGGAGGACGGCAACATCCTGGGGCACAAGCTGGAGTACAACTACAAC
AGCCACAACGTCTATATCATGGCCGACAAGCAGAAGAACGGCATCAAGGTGAACTTCAAGATCCGCCACA
ACATCGAGGACGGCAGCGTGCAGCTCGCCGACCACTACCAGCAGAACACCCCCATCGGCGACGGCCCCGT
GCTGCTGCCCGACAACCACTACCTGAGCACCCAGTCCGCCCTGAGCAAAGACCCCAACGAGAAGCGCGAT
CACATGGTCCTGCTGGAGTTCGTGACCGCCGCCGGGATCACTCTCGGCATGGACGAGCTGTACAAGTAGG
GGAGAATTCTACCGGGTAGGGGAGGCGCTTTTCCCAAGGCAGTCTGGAGCATGCGCTTTAGCAGCCCCGC
TGGGCACTTGGCGCTACA
